>Addgene plasmid #207117 | FLuc-N-HiBiT | addgene full sequence | sequence record 417172 | Addgene NGS Result
ATCCGGATATAGTTCCTCCTTTCAGCAAAAAACCCCTCAAGACCCGTTTAGAGGCCCCAAGGGGTTATGC
TAGTTATTGCTCAGCGGTGGCAGCAGCCAACTCAGCTTCCTTTCGGGCTTTGTTAGCAGCCGGATCTCAG
TGGTGGTGGTGGTGGTGCTCGAGTCAATGATGATGATGGTGGTGGTGGTGGTGGTGCCCTGCAGCGCTTC
CGCGAGGCACTAAAAGCTTCACGGCGATCTTTCCGCCCTTCTTGGCCTTTATGAGGATCTCTCTGATTTT
TCTTGCGTCGAGTTTTCCGGTAAGACCTTTCGGTACTTCGTCCACAAACACAACTCCTCCGCGCAACTTT
TTCGCGGTTGTTACTTGACTGGCGACGTAATCCACGATCTCTTTTTCCGTCATCGTCTTTCCGTGCTCCA
AAACAACAACGGCGGCGGGAAGTTCACCGGCGTCATCGTCGGGAAGACCTGCGACACCTGCGTCGAAGAT
GTTGGGGTGTTGGAGCAAGATGGATTCCAATTCAGCGGGAGCCACCTGATAGCCTTTGTACTTAATCAGA
GACTTCAGGCGGTCAACGATGAAGAAGTGTTCGTCTTCGTCCCAGTAAGCTATGTCTCCAGAATGTAGCC
ATCCATCCTTGTCAATCAAGGCGTTGGTCGCTTCCGGATTGTTTACATAACCGGACATAATCATAGGACC
TCTCACACACAGTTCGCCTCTTTGATTAACGCCCAGCGTTTTCCCGGTATCCAGATCCACAACCTTCGCT
TCAAAAAATGGAACAACTTTACCGACCGCGCCCGGTTTATCATCCCCCTCGGGTGTAATCAGAATAGCTG
ATGTAGTCTCAGTGAGCCCATATCCTTGCCTGATACCTGGCAGATGGAACCTCTTGGCAACCGCTTCCCC
GACTTCCTTAGAGAGGGGAGCGCCACCAGAAGCAATTTCGTGTAAATTAGATAAATCGTATTTGTCAATC
AGAGTGCTTTTGGCGAAGAAGGAGAATAGGGTTGGCACCAGCAGCGCACTTTGAATCTTGTAATCCTGAA
GGCTCCTCAGAAACAGCTCTTCTTCAAATCTATACATTAAGACGACTCGAAATCCACATATCAAATATCC
GAGTGTAGTAAACATTCCAAAACCGTGATGGAATGGAACAACACTTAAAATCGCAGTATCCGGAATGATT
TGATTGCCAAAAATAGGATCTCTGGCATGCGAGAATCTCACGCAGGCAGTTCTATGAGGCAGAGCGACAC
CTTTAGGCAGACCAGTAGATCCAGAGGAGTTCATGATCAGTGCAATTGTCTTGTCCCTATCGAAGGACTC
TGGCACAAAATCGTATTCATTAAAACCGGGAGGTAGATGAGATGTGACGAACGTGTACATCGACTGAAAT
CCCTGGTAATCCGTTTTAGAATCCATGATAATAATTTTTTGGATGATTGGGAGCTTTTTTTGCACGTTCA
AAATTTTTTGCAACCCCTTTTTGGAAACGAACACCACGGTAGGCTGCGAAATGCCCATACTGTTGAGCAA
TTCACGTTCATTATAAATGTCGTTCGCGGGCGCAACTGCAACTCCGATAAATAACGCGCCCAACACCGGC
ATAAAGAATTGAAGAGAGTTTTCACTGCATACGACGATTCTGTGATTTGTATTCAGCCCATATCGTTTCA
TAGCTTCTGCCAACCGAACGGACATTTCGAAGTACTCAGCGTAAGTGATGTCCACCTCGATATGTGCATC
TGTAAAAGCAATTGTTCCAGGAACCAGGGCGTATCTCTTCATAGCCTTATGCAGTTGCTCTCCAGCGGTT
CCATCTTCCAGCGGATAGAATGGCGCCGGGCCTTTCTTTATGTTTTTGGCGTCTTCGAGCTCGCTAATCT
TCTTGAACAGCCGCCAGCCGCTCACCATGGATCCGCGACCCATTTGCTGTCCACCAGTCATGCTAGCCAT
ATGTATATCTCCTTCTTAAAGTTAAACAAAATTATTTCTAGAGGGGAATTGTTATCCGCTCACAATTCCC
CTATAGTGAGTCGTATTAATTTCGCGGGATCGAGATCTCGATCCTCTACGCCGGACGCATCGTGGCCGGC
ATCACCGGCGCCACAGGTGCGGTTGCTGGCGCCTATATCGCCGACATCACCGATGGGGAAGATCGGGCTC
GCCACTTCGGGCTCATGAGCGCTTGTTTCGGCGTGGGTATGGTGGCAGGCCCCGTGGCCGGGGGACTGTT
GGGCGCCATCTCCTTGCATGCACCATTCCTTGCGGCGGCGGTGCTCAACGGCCTCAACCTACTACTGGGC
TGCTTCCTAATGCAGGAGTCGCATAAGGGAGAGCGTCGAGATCCCGGACACCATCGAATGGCGCAAAACC
TTTCGCGGTATGGCATGATAGCGCCCGGAAGAGAGTCAATTCAGGGTGGTGAATGTGAAACCAGTAACGT
TATACGATGTCGCAGAGTATGCCGGTGTCTCTTATCAGACCGTTTCCCGCGTGGTGAACCAGGCCAGCCA
CGTTTCTGCGAAAACGCGGGAAAAAGTGGAAGCGGCGATGGCGGAGCTGAATTACATTCCCAACCGCGTG
GCACAACAACTGGCGGGCAAACAGTCGTTGCTGATTGGCGTTGCCACCTCCAGTCTGGCCCTGCACGCGC
CGTCGCAAATTGTCGCGGCGATTAAATCTCGCGCCGATCAACTGGGTGCCAGCGTGGTGGTGTCGATGGT
AGAACGAAGCGGCGTCGAAGCCTGTAAAGCGGCGGTGCACAATCTTCTCGCGCAACGCGTCAGTGGGCTG
ATCATTAACTATCCGCTGGATGACCAGGATGCCATTGCTGTGGAAGCTGCCTGCACTAATGTTCCGGCGT
TATTTCTTGATGTCTCTGACCAGACACCCATCAACAGTATTATTTTCTCCCATGAAGACGGTACGCGACT
GGGCGTGGAGCATCTGGTCGCATTGGGTCACCAGCAAATCGCGCTGTTAGCGGGCCCATTAAGTTCTGTC
TCGGCGCGTCTGCGTCTGGCTGGCTGGCATAAATATCTCACTCGCAATCAAATTCAGCCGATAGCGGAAC
GGGAAGGCGACTGGAGTGCCATGTCCGGTTTTCAACAAACCATGCAAATGCTGAATGAGGGCATCGTTCC
CACTGCGATGCTGGTTGCCAACGATCAGATGGCGCTGGGCGCAATGCGCGCCATTACCGAGTCCGGGCTG
CGCGTTGGTGCGGATATCTCGGTAGTGGGATACGACGATACCGAAGACAGCTCATGTTATATCCCGCCGT
TAACCACCATCAAACAGGATTTTCGCCTGCTGGGGCAAACCAGCGTGGACCGCTTGCTGCAACTCTCTCA
GGGCCAGGCGGTGAAGGGCAATCAGCTGTTGCCCGTCTCACTGGTGAAAAGAAAAACCACCCTGGCGCCC
AATACGCAAACCGCCTCTCCCCGCGCGTTGGCCGATTCATTAATGCAGCTGGCACGACAGGTTTCCCGAC
TGGAAAGCGGGCAGTGAGCGCAACGCAATTAATGTAAGTTAGCTCACTCATTAGGCACCGGGATCTCGAC
CGATGCCCTTGAGAGCCTTCAACCCAGTCAGCTCCTTCCGGTGGGCGCGGGGCATGACTATCGTCGCCGC
ACTTATGACTGTCTTCTTTATCATGCAACTCGTAGGACAGGTGCCGGCAGCGCTCTGGGTCATTTTCGGC
GAGGACCGCTTTCGCTGGAGCGCGACGATGATCGGCCTGTCGCTTGCGGTATTCGGAATCTTGCACGCCC
TCGCTCAAGCCTTCGTCACTGGTCCCGCCACCAAACGTTTCGGCGAGAAGCAGGCCATTATCGCCGGCAT
GGCGGCCCCACGGGTGCGCATGATCGTGCTCCTGTCGTTGAGGACCCGGCTAGGCTGGCGGGGTTGCCTT
ACTGGTTAGCAGAATGAATCACCGATACGCGAGCGAACGTGAAGCGACTGCTGCTGCAAAACGTCTGCGA
CCTGAGCAACAACATGAATGGTCTTCGGTTTCCGTGTTTCGTAAAGTCTGGAAACGCGGAAGTCAGCGCC
CTGCACCATTATGTTCCGGATCTGCATCGCAGGATGCTGCTGGCTACCCTGTGGAACACCTACATCTGTA
TTAACGAAGCGCTGGCATTGACCCTGAGTGATTTTTCTCTGGTCCCGCCGCATCCATACCGCCAGTTGTT
TACCCTCACAACGTTCCAGTAACCGGGCATGTTCATCATCAGTAACCCGTATCGTGAGCATCCTCTCTCG
TTTCATCGGTATCATTACCCCCATGAACAGAAATCCCCCTTACACGGAGGCATCAGTGACCAAACAGGAA
AAAACCGCCCTTAACATGGCCCGCTTTATCAGAAGCCAGACATTAACGCTTCTGGAGAAACTCAACGAGC
TGGACGCGGATGAACAGGCAGACATCTGTGAATCGCTTCACGACCACGCTGATGAGCTTTACCGCAGCTG
CCTCGCGCGTTTCGGTGATGACGGTGAAAACCTCTGACACATGCAGCTCCCGGAGACGGTCACAGCTTGT
CTGTAAGCGGATGCCGGGAGCAGACAAGCCCGTCAGGGCGCGTCAGCGGGTGTTGGCGGGTGTCGGGGCG
CAGCCATGACCCAGTCACGTAGCGATAGCGGAGTGTATACTGGCTTAACTATGCGGCATCAGAGCAGATT
GTACTGAGAGTGCACCATATATGCGGTGTGAAATACCGCACAGATGCGTAAGGAGAAAATACCGCATCAG
GCGCTCTTCCGCTTCCTCGCTCACTGACTCGCTGCGCTCGGTCGTTCGGCTGCGGCGAGCGGTATCAGCT
CACTCAAAGGCGGTAATACGGTTATCCACAGAATCAGGGGATAACGCAGGAAAGAACATGTGAGCAAAAG
GCCAGCAAAAGGCCAGGAACCGTAAAAAGGCCGCGTTGCTGGCGTTTTTCCATAGGCTCCGCCCCCCTGA
CGAGCATCACAAAAATCGACGCTCAAGTCAGAGGTGGCGAAACCCGACAGGACTATAAAGATACCAGGCG
TTTCCCCCTGGAAGCTCCCTCGTGCGCTCTCCTGTTCCGACCCTGCCGCTTACCGGATACCTGTCCGCCT
TTCTCCCTTCGGGAAGCGTGGCGCTTTCTCATAGCTCACGCTGTAGGTATCTCAGTTCGGTGTAGGTCGT
TCGCTCCAAGCTGGGCTGTGTGCACGAACCCCCCGTTCAGCCCGACCGCTGCGCCTTATCCGGTAACTAT
CGTCTTGAGTCCAACCCGGTAAGACACGACTTATCGCCACTGGCAGCAGCCACTGGTAACAGGATTAGCA
GAGCGAGGTATGTAGGCGGTGCTACAGAGTTCTTGAAGTGGTGGCCTAACTACGGCTACACTAGAAGGAC
AGTATTTGGTATCTGCGCTCTGCTGAAGCCAGTTACCTTCGGAAAAAGAGTTGGTAGCTCTTGATCCGGC
AAACAAACCACCGCTGGTAGCGGTGGTTTTTTTGTTTGCAAGCAGCAGATTACGCGCAGAAAAAAAGGAT
CTCAAGAAGATCCTTTGATCTTTTCTACGGGGTCTGACGCTCAGTGGAACGAAAACTCACGTTAAGGGAT
TTTGGTCATGAGATTATCAAAAAGGATCTTCACCTAGATCCTTTTAAATTAAAAATGAAGTTTTAAATCA
ATCTAAAGTATATATGAGTAAACTTGGTCTGACAGTTACCAATGCTTAATCAGTGAGGCACCTATCTCAG
CGATCTGTCTATTTCGTTCATCCATAGTTGCCTGACTCCCCGTCGTGTAGATAACTACGATACGGGAGGG
CTTACCATCTGGCCCCAGTGCTGCAATGATACCGCGAGACCCACGCTCACCGGCTCCAGATTTATCAGCA
ATAAACCAGCCAGCCGGAAGGGCCGAGCGCAGAAGTGGTCCTGCAACTTTATCCGCCTCCATCCAGTCTA
TTAATTGTTGCCGGGAAGCTAGAGTAAGTAGTTCGCCAGTTAATAGTTTGCGCAACGTTGTTGCCATTGC
TGCAGGCATCGTGGTGTCACGCTCGTCGTTTGGTATGGCTTCATTCAGCTCCGGTTCCCAACGATCAAGG
CGAGTTACATGATCCCCCATGTTGTGCAAAAAAGCGGTTAGCTCCTTCGGTCCTCCGATCGTTGTCAGAA
GTAAGTTGGCCGCAGTGTTATCACTCATGGTTATGGCAGCACTGCATAATTCTCTTACTGTCATGCCATC
CGTAAGATGCTTTTCTGTGACTGGTGAGTACTCAACCAAGTCATTCTGAGAATAGTGTATGCGGCGACCG
AGTTGCTCTTGCCCGGCGTCAATACGGGATAATACCGCGCCACATAGCAGAACTTTAAAAGTGCTCATCA
TTGGAAAACGTTCTTCGGGGCGAAAACTCTCAAGGATCTTACCGCTGTTGAGATCCAGTTCGATGTAACC
CACTCGTGCACCCAACTGATCTTCAGCATCTTTTACTTTCACCAGCGTTTCTGGGTGAGCAAAAACAGGA
AGGCAAAATGCCGCAAAAAAGGGAATAAGGGCGACACGGAAATGTTGAATACTCATACTCTTCCTTTTTC
AATATTATTGAAGCATTTATCAGGGTTATTGTCTCATGAGCGGATACATATTTGAATGTATTTAGAAAAA
TAAACAAATAGGGGTTCCGCGCACATTTCCCCGAAAAGTGCCACCTGAAATTGTAAACGTTAATATTTTG
TTAAAATTCGCGTTAAATTTTTGTTAAATCAGCTCATTTTTTAACCAATAGGCCGAAATCGGCAAAATCC
CTTATAAATCAAAAGAATAGACCGAGATAGGGT
[37 nt withheld, positions 6824-6860]
AAAGAACGTGGACTCCAACGTCAAAGG
[49 nt withheld, positions 6888-6936]
T
[91 nt withheld, positions 6938-7028]
G
[124 nt withheld, positions 7030-7153]
CCCATTCGCCA
Features (pLannotate 1.2.2; 21 found; start..end, strand, type, name):
     26..73      -  terminator     T7 terminator: transcription terminator for bacteriophage T7 RNA polymerase
     81..130     -  CDS            SET1 (fragment): solubility-enhancement tag derived from T7 phage gene 10B
    140..157     -  CDS            9xHis (fragment): 9xHis affinity tag
    177..196     -  CDS            9xHis (fragment): 9xHis affinity tag
    230..1876    -  CDS            luciferase: firefly luciferase; luc+; enhanced luc+ version of the luciferase gene
   1928..1960    -  CDS            T7 tag (gene 10 leader): leader peptide from bacteriophage T7 gene 10 promotes efficient translation in E. coli
   1968..1990    -  RBS            RBS: efficient ribosome binding site from bacteriophage T7 gene 10 (Olins and Rangwala, 1989)
   2005..2029    -  protein_bind   lac operator: The lac repressor binds to the lac operator to inhibit transcription in E. coli. This inhibition can be relieved by adding lactose or isopropyl-β-D-thiogalactopyranoside (IPTG). lac repressor encoded by lacI
   2030..2048    -  promoter       T7 promoter: promoter for bacteriophage T7 RNA polymerase
   2070..2349    +  CDS            TcR (fragment): tetracycline efflux protein; tet; confers resistance to tetracycline
   2357..2434    +  promoter       lacI promoter: lacI
   2435..3517    +  CDS            lacI: lac repressor; lacI; The lac repressor binds to the lac operator to inhibit transcription in E. coli. This inhibition can be relieved by adding lactose or isopropyl-β-D-thiogalactopyranoside (IPTG).
   3530..3551    +  protein_bind   CAP binding site: CAP binding activates transcription in the presence of cAMP. E. coli catabolite activator protein
   3566..3857    +  CDS            TcR (fragment): tetracycline efflux protein; tet; confers resistance to tetracycline
   3929..4309    -  CDS            YPB1_ECOLX: Protein predicted: Swiss-Prot protein existence level 4. From Escherichia coli.
   4326..4517    +  CDS            rop: Rop protein, which maintains plasmids at low copy number; rop
   4619..4761    +  misc_feature   bom: basis of mobility region from pBR322
   4947..5535    -  rep_origin     ori: high-copy-number ColE1/pMB1/pBR322/pUC origin of replication
   5706..6566    -  CDS            AmpR: β-lactamase; bla; confers resistance to ampicillin, carbenicillin, and related antibiotics
   6567..6671    -  promoter       AmpR promoter: bla
   6698..7153    -  rep_origin     f1 ori (sequence partly withheld): f1 bacteriophage origin of replication; arrow indicates direction of (+) strand synthesis
