[The description below was written by a language model from this plasmid's Addgene catalogue record and pLannotate feature annotations shown in this document.]
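Description:
FLuc-N-HiBiT is a 7,164 bp bacterial expression plasmid built on the pET21a(+) backbone. It produces firefly (Photinus pyralis) luciferase, also called luciferin 4-monooxygenase, in E. coli for purification on Ni-NTA resin. The roughly 1.76 kb insert was made synthetically, codon-optimized for expression in BL21(DE3), and cloned between the BamHI and HindIII sites. It carries a HiBiT tag at the N terminus, the small peptide that complements the LgBiT fragment of split NanoLuc luciferase. At the C terminus it has a His tag preceded by a thrombin cleavage site, which should allow the affinity tag to be removed after purification. The automated annotation finds the luciferase coding sequence and two short His-tag matches downstream of it. It does not call the HiBiT peptide or the thrombin site, so these rest on the catalogue description. The backbone's T7 gene 10 leader (T7 tag) lies upstream of the insert and, given BamHI cloning, may be translated as part of the fusion.

Expression is driven by a T7 promoter with an adjacent lac operator, followed by the T7 gene 10 ribosome binding site and closed by the T7 terminator. The plasmid also encodes lacI under its own promoter. Transcription therefore requires a host supplying T7 RNA polymerase and is repressed until induced with IPTG. The plasmid replicates from a pBR322-type ColE1 origin accompanied by rop and bom, consistent with its low-copy listing, and is selected with ampicillin through the β-lactamase gene. An f1 origin is also present for single-stranded DNA production. The tetracycline-resistance fragments annotated are nonfunctional backbone remnants. The associated publication suggests the purified protein serves in a general assay platform that studies protein pharmacology through ligand-dependent structural dynamics.
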