Addgene plasmid #207117: FLuc-N-HiBiT
Purpose: Bacterially expressed HiBiT-FLuc for Ni-NTA purification
Depositing lab: James Inglese. Depositing organization: National Center for Advancing Translational Sciences (NCATS). Publication: A general assay platform to study protein pharmacology using ligand-dependent structural dynamics. Ciulla DA, Dranchak PK, Aitha M, van Neer RHP, Shah D, Tharakan R, Wilson KM, Wang Y, Braisted JC, Inglese J. Nat Commun. 2025 May 10;16(1):4342. doi: 10.1038/s41467-025-59658-6. PubMed 40346061.
Backbone
  Vector backbone: pET21a (+)
  Backbone manufacturer: MilliporeSigma (Novagen)
  Backbone size w/o insert (bp): 5370
  Total vector size (bp): 7164
  Vector type: Bacterial Expression
  Selectable markers: N/A
Growth in bacteria
  Bacterial resistance: Ampicillin, 100 μg/mL
  Growth temperature: 37°C
  Growth strain: DH5alpha
  Copy number: Low Copy
Gene/Insert
  Gene/Insert name: luciferin 4-monooxygenase (alt names: FLuc_N_HiBiT; HiBiT-FLuc; Photinus pyralis luciferase)
  Species: P. pyralis
  Insert size (bp): 1760
  Mutation: Codon optmization for expression in BL21DE3
  GenBank ID: M15077.1
  Promoter: T7 Promotor
  Tag / fusion protein: HiBiT Tag (N terminal on insert); His-tag with thrombin site (C terminal on insert)
  Cloning method: Restriction Enzyme; 5′ cloning site BamH1 (unknown if destroyed); 3′ cloning site Hind3 (unknown if destroyed)
  Sequencing primers: 5′ T7 promotor primer #69348-3; 3′ T7 terminator primer #69337-3
Resource information
  A portion of this plasmid was derived from a plasmid made by: synthesized at BIO Basic, Inc. for us.
Terms and licenses: Academic/Nonprofit Terms; Industry Terms: Not Available to Industry
How to cite: FLuc-N-HiBiT was a gift from James Inglese (Addgene plasmid # 207117 ; http://n2t.net/addgene:207117 ; RRID:Addgene_207117)
